Addgene plasmid #35569: pGEX 4T1 hBad (1-146)
Depositing lab: Harish Srinivas. Depositing organization: University of Pittsburgh (University, School of Medicine, and Cancer Institute). Publication: Ligand-independent antiapoptotic function of estrogen receptor-beta in lung cancer cells. Zhang G, Yanamala N, Lathrop KL, Zhang L, Klein-Seetharaman J, Srinivas H. Mol Endocrinol. 2010 Sep;24(9):1737-47. Epub 2010 Jul 21. 10.1210/me.2010-0125 PubMed 20660297.
Backbone
  Vector backbone: pGEX 4T1
  Vector type: Bacterial Expression
Growth in bacteria
  Bacterial resistance: Ampicillin, 100 μg/mL
  Growth temperature: 37°C
  Growth strain: DH5alpha
  Copy number: High Copy
Gene/Insert
  Gene/Insert name: bad
  Species: H. sapiens (human)
  Insert size (bp): 438
  Mutation: residues 1-146
  Entrez Gene: BAD (a.k.a. BBC2, BCL2L8)
  Tag / fusion protein: Flag (N terminal on backbone)
Terms and licenses: Academic/Nonprofit Terms; Industry Terms: Not Available to Industry
Depositor comments: A G21C point mutation is present in the sequence. The depositing lab notes that this should not alter the function of the plasmid.
How to cite: pGEX 4T1 hBad (1-146) was a gift from Harish Srinivas (Addgene plasmid # 35569 ; http://n2t.net/addgene:35569 ; RRID:Addgene_35569)
