[The description below was written by a language model from this plasmid's Addgene catalogue record.]
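Description:
pGEX 4T1 hBad (1-146) is a bacterial expression plasmid built on the pGEX 4T1 backbone, carrying a fragment of the human BAD gene (also known as BBC2 or BCL2L8). It is maintained as a high-copy plasmid in E. coli under ampicillin selection. The insert is 438 bp and encodes residues 1-146 of BAD, a pro-apoptotic BH3-only member of the BCL-2 family, so the construct produces a truncated form of the protein rather than the full-length one.

The record lists a Flag tag positioned N-terminal to the insert and attributes it to the backbone. pGEX 4T1 vectors are generally known for fusing inserts to an N-terminal glutathione S-transferase moiety, followed by a thrombin cleavage site, under an IPTG-inducible tac promoter with a lacI repressor gene. The catalogue fields do not explicitly list GST, the promoter or these other elements, and no feature table is provided to confirm them or to show how the Flag tag sits relative to any GST sequence. The depositor notes a G21C point mutation in the sequence and states that it should not alter the function of the plasmid.

A construct of this type is typically used to produce recombinant tagged protein in bacteria for purification and in vitro binding or pull-down assays. The associated publication concerns a ligand-independent antiapoptotic function of estrogen receptor-beta in lung cancer cells, which suggests the BAD fragment served to study or map protein interactions in that context, although the record does not state the specific experimental use.
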