>Addgene plasmid #35569 | pGEX 4T1 hBad (1-146) | addgene partial sequence | sequence record 44747 | pGEX-5 5'-GGGCTGGCAAGCCACGTTTGGTG-3'
GGTTCCGCGTGGATCCATGTTCCAGATCCCAGAGTTTGAGCCGAGTGAGCAGGAAGACTCCAGCTCTGCA
GAGAGGTGCCTGGGCCCCAGCCCCGCAGGGGACGGGCCCTCAGGCTCCGGCAAGCATCATCGCCAGGCCC
CAGGCCTCCTGTGGGACGCCAGTCACCAGCAGGAGCAGCCAACCAGCAGCAGCCATCATGGAGGCGCTGG
GGCTGTGGAGATCCGGAGTCGCCACAGCTCCTACCCCGCGGGGACGGAGGACGACGAAGGGATGGGGGAG
GAGCCCAGCCCCTTTCGGGGCCGCTCGCGCTCGGCGCCCCCCAACCTCTGGGCAGCACAGCGCTATGGCC
GCGAGCTCCGGAGGATGAGTGACGAGTTTGTGGACTCCTTTAAGAAGGGACTTCCTCGCCCGAAGAGCGC
GGGCACAGCAACGCAGATGCGGCAAAGCTCCAGCTGAGAATTCCCGGGTCGACTCGAGCGGCCGCATCGT
GACTGACTGACGATCTGCCTCGCGCGTTTCGGTGATGACGGTGAAAACCTCTGACACATGCAGCTCCCGG
AGACGGTCACAGCTTGTCTGTAAGCGGATGCCGGGAGCAGACAAGCCCGTCAGGGCGCGTCAGCGGGTGT
TGGCGGGTGTCGGGGCGCAGCNNNGACCCAGTCACGTAGCGATAGCGGAGTGTATAA
